>Addgene plasmid #194991 | (I) pXYL (J) P3 (SBE108) | addgene full sequence | sequence record 386099 | Addgene NGS Result
GCCCCTGCAGCCGAATTATATTATTTTTGCCAAATAATTTTTAACAAAAGCTCTGAAGTCTTCTTCATTT
AAATTCTTAGATGATACTTCATCTGGAAAATTGTCCCAATTAGTAGCATCACGCTGTGAGTAAGTTCTAA
ACCATTTTTTTATTGTTGTATTATCTCTAATCTTACTACTCGATGAGTTTTCGGTATTATCTCTATTTTT
AACTTGGAGCAGGTTCCATTCATTGTTTTTTTCATCATAGTGAATAAAATCAACTGCTTTAACACTTGTG
CCTGAACACCATATCCATCCGGCGTAATACGACTCACTATAGGGAGAGCGGCCGCCAGATCTTCCGGATG
GCTCGAGTTTTTCAGCAAGATATGCGGTCTCAGTGGCGACATGGCGTGTATTCTGCGTGCGGGTAAGTGT
ACGCGGGTTAGCTGAAGTCCTCGAGAAATTAGCAAAACAGTGTATACGATGCCACGCACCTGCACGGGCG
AGAGGAAGAACCGGGGACGCGAGGAGATGACGTGCAGCGGTGCGAAGCGGGGGGAGGACGGGCAGGAGTG
AAGCGGGTCAGTGAGCGAGCCTGGGTGAGTGCTGTCGCTCGCATGCGTCGAAAGCTACTCACAGACTGAG
TTTGGCTGAGTCTGGGAGGGAGAAGGAGCGAGAGAGAGACGCCAGCGAAGTGGACAAGCGTCTGTCGGCC
CGCATGGCGTCGGCTCGCTTCCTTCGTCGGACCCCTGTCCAGCCTGCGTCTCCTCCTCATCGATCAAGCA
GCCCCAGTGCACTTTTTCAGCCAGCGAGCGGGACAGACCGGGTTTCCTCTGCAACCTCCTCTTCCTCCTC
CGCCCGGGTTTCTACCGGCGCTTCCTGTCTCTTCCGTCTCTCCTGGGCGGGCAGCGCACGGTCCACCATT
TCGAGCGAGCTCCAGCGACCCCTCCCTGCTCCACCCCGGCGTCGGAGCGTGCCCCTCGCGCTTGAGAAGG
CCGTCAAAGTGGAGGGTAGAATGACGACGGACGTTGCAGACGAGCGTGGGCGACAAAGCTGGCGGAAGAA
CAACTCTACCGCCCTTGTTCTCCTCGCGCAACGACAAACGCCTGTCCGCCCCGCCCTGCTTCGTCGATGT
AGAATACGGACATGACTGAGACCATGCATCTTTCTAGAAGATCTCCTACAATATTCTCAGCTGCCATGGA
AAATCGATGTTCTTCTTTTATTCTCTCAAGATTTTCAGGCTGTATATTAAAACTTATATTAAGAACTATG
CTAACCACCTCATCAGGAACCGTTGTAGGTGGCGTGGGTTTTCTTGGCAATCGACTCTCATGAAAACTAC
GAGCTAAATATTCAATATGTTCCTCTTGACCAACTTTATTCTGCATTTTTTTTGAACGAGGTTTAGAGCA
AGCTTCAGGAAACTGAGACAGGAATTTTATTAAAAATTTAAATTTTGAAGAAAGTTCAGGGTTAATAGCA
TCCATTTTTTGCTTTGCAAGTTCCTCAGCATTCTTAACAAAAGACGTCTCTTTTGACATGTTTAAAGTTT
AAACCTCCTGTGTGAAATTATTATCCGCTCATAATTCCACACATTATACGAGCCGGAAGCATAAAGTGTA
AAGCCTGGGGTGCCTAATGAGTGAGCTAACTCACATTAATTGCGTTGCGCTCACTGCCAATTGCTTTCCA
GTCGGGAAACCTGTCGTGCCAGCTGCATTAATGAATCGGCCAACGCGCGGGGAGAGGCGGTTTGCGTATT
GGGCGCTCTTCCGCTTCCTCGCTCACTGACTCGCTGCGCTCGGTCGTTCGGCTGCGGCGAGCGGTATCAG
CTCACTCAAAGGCGGTAATACGGTTATCCACAGAATCAGGGGATAACGCAGGAAAGAACATGTGAGCAAA
AGGCCAGCAAAAGGCCAGGAACCGTAAAAAGGCCGCGTTGCTGGCGTTTTTCCATAGGCTCCGCCCCCCT
GACGAGCATCACAAAAATCGACGCTCAAGTCAGAGGTGGCGAAACCCGACAGGACTATAAAGATACCAGG
CGTTTCCCCCTGGAAGCTCCCTCGTGCGCTCTCCTGTTCCGACCCTGCCGCTTACCGGATACCTGTCCGC
CTTTCTCCCTTCGGGAAGCGTGGCGCTTTCTCATAGCTCACGCTGTAGGTATCTCAGTTCGGTGTAGGTC
GTTCGCTCCAAGCTGGGCTGTGTGCACGAACCCCCCGTTCAGCCCGACCGCTGCGCCTTATCCGGTAACT
ATCGTCTTGAGTCCAACCCGGTAAGACACGACTTATCGCCACTGGCAGCAGCCACTGGTAACAGGATTAG
CAGAGCGAGGTATGTAGGCGGTGCTACAGAGTTCTTGAAGTGGTGGCCTAACTACGGCTACACTAGAAGA
ACAGTATTTGGTATCTGCGCTCTGCTGAAGCCAGTTACCTTCGGAAAAAGAGTTGGTAGCTCTTGATCCG
GCAAACAAACCACCGCTGGTAGCGGTGGTTTTTTTGTTTGCAAGCAGCAGATTACGCGCAGAAAAAAAGG
ATCTCAAGAAGATCCTTTGATCTTTTCTACGGGGTCTGACGCTCAGTGGAACGAAAACTCACGTTAAGGG
ATTTTGGTCATGAGATTATCAAAAAGGATCTTCACCTAGATCCTTTTAAATTAAAAATGAAGTTTTAAAT
CAATCTAAAGTATATATGAGTAAACTTGGTCTGACAGTTACCAATGCTTAATCAGTGAGGCACCTATCTC
AGCGATCTGTCTATTTCGTTCATCCATAGTTGCCTGACTCCCCGTCGTGTAGATAACTACGATACGGGAG
GGCTTACCATCTGGCCCCAGTGCTGCAATGATACCGCGAGACCCACGCTCACCGGCTCCAGATTTATCAG
CAATAAACCAGCCAGCCGGAAGGGCCGAGCGCAGAAGTGGTCCTGCAACTTTATCCGCCTCCATCCAGTC
TATTAATTGTTGCCGGGAAGCTAGAGTAAGTAGTTCGCCAGTTAATAGTTTGCGCAACGTTGTTGCCATT
GCTACAGGCATCGTGGTGTCACGCTCGTCGTTTGGTATGGCTTCATTCAGCTCCGGTTCCCAACGATCAA
GGCGAGTTACATGATCCCCCATGTTGTGCAAAAAAGCGGTTAGCTCCTTCGGTCCTCCGATCGTTGTCAG
AAGTAAGTTGGCCGCAGTGTTATCACTCATGGTTATGGCAGCACTGCATAATTCTCTTACTGTCATGCCA
TCCGTAAGATGCTTTTCTGTGACTGGTGAGTACTCAACCAAGTCATTCTGAGAATAGTGTATGCGGCGAC
CGAGTTGCTCTTGCCCGGCGTCAATACGGGATAATACCGCGCCACATAGCAGAACTTTAAAAGTGCTCAT
CATTGGAAAACGTTCTTCGGGGCGAAAACTCTCAAGGATCTTACCGCTGTTGAGATCCAGTTCGATGTAA
CCCACTCGTGCACCCAACTGATCTTCAGCATCTTTTACTTTCACCAGCGTTTCTGGGTGAGCAAAAACAG
GAAGGCAAAATGCCGCAAAAAAGGGAATAAGGGCGACACGGAAATGTTGAATACTCATACTCTTCCTTTT
TCAATATTATTGAAGCATTTATCAGGGTTATTGTCTCATGAGCGGATACATATTTGAATGTATTTAGAAA
AATAAACAAATAGGGGTTCCGCGCACATTTCCCCGAAAAGTGCCACCTGACGTCTAAGAAACCATTATTA
TCATGACATTAACCTATAAAAATAGGCGTATCACGAGGCC
Features (pLannotate 1.2.2; 8 found; start..end, strand, type, name):
    305..323     +  promoter       T7 promoter: promoter for bacteriophage T7 RNA polymerase
   1149..1529    -  CDS            eco47IR (fragment): T2E7_ECOLX - Protein predicted: Swiss-Prot protein existence level 4. Recognizes the double-stranded sequence GGWCC and cleaves after G-1. From Escherichia coli.
   1582..1612    -  promoter       lac UV5 promoter: E. coli lac promoter with an "up" mutation
   1627..1648    -  protein_bind   CAP binding site: CAP binding activates transcription in the presence of cAMP. E. coli catabolite activator protein
   1673..1756    -  CDS            lacI (fragment): lac repressor; lacI; The lac repressor binds to the lac operator to inhibit transcription in E. coli. This inhibition can be relieved by adding lactose or isopropyl-β-D-thiogalactopyranoside (IPTG).
   1939..2527    -  rep_origin     ori: high-copy-number ColE1/pMB1/pBR322/pUC origin of replication
   2698..3558    -  CDS            AmpR: β-lactamase; bla; confers resistance to ampicillin, carbenicillin, and related antibiotics
   3559..3663    -  promoter       AmpR promoter: bla
