[The description below was written by a language model from this plasmid's Addgene catalogue record and pLannotate feature annotations shown in this document.]
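Description:
(I) pXYL (J) P3 (SBE108) is a part-storage plasmid from a Golden Gate assembly toolkit (RtGGA) developed for the oleaginous yeast Rhodotorula toruloides. It is built on the pJET 1.2 cloning backbone and is catalogued as a bacterial vector of 3,750 bp. It is maintained in E. coli through a high-copy ColE1/pUC-type origin of replication, and selection is by ampicillin resistance from a β-lactamase gene driven by its own bla promoter. The remaining annotated features belong to the backbone. These are a T7 promoter, a lac UV5 promoter with its CAP binding site, a short lacI remnant, and a fragment of the eco47IR restriction endonuclease gene. In pJET 1.2 the eco47IR gene is a lethal positive-selection marker that is disrupted when an insert is ligated into it, which is consistent with only a fragment being detected here.

The payload is a 746 bp insert carrying the promoter of the R. toruloides xylose reductase gene (pXYL). The annotation tool did not label it, but it presumably occupies the unannotated region between the T7 promoter and the eco47IR fragment. The "(I)" and "(J)" in the name appear to denote the flanking assembly overhangs that assign this part to promoter position P3, meaning the promoter slot of the third transcription unit in a multigene assembly. The record does not state the type IIS enzyme or the overhang identities. The plasmid has no yeast replication or selection elements and is not an expression construct in its own right. It serves as a donor from which the promoter is released and combined with coding sequences, terminators and other toolkit modules to build expression cassettes for metabolic engineering of R. toruloides.
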