Addgene plasmid #194991: (I) pXYL (J) P3 (SBE108)
Purpose: promoter of the gene xylose reductase from R. toruloides for a position P3
Depositing lab: Petri-Jaan Lahtvee. Depositing organization: Tallinn University of Technology. Publication: Development of a dedicated Golden Gate Assembly Platform (RtGGA) for Rhodotorula toruloides. Bonturi N, Pinheiro MJ, de Oliveira PM, Rusadze E, Eichinger T, Liudziute G, De Biaggi JS, Brauer A, Remm M, Miranda EA, Ledesma-Amaro R, Lahtvee PJ. Metab Eng Commun. 2022 May 23;15:e00200. doi: 10.1016/j.mec.2022.e00200. eCollection 2022 Dec. PubMed 35662893.
Backbone
  Vector backbone: pJET 1.2
  Backbone size w/o insert (bp): 3004
  Total vector size (bp): 3750
  Vector type: Bacterial Expression
Growth in bacteria
  Bacterial resistance: Ampicillin, 100 μg/mL
  Growth temperature: 37°C
  Growth strain: DH5alpha
  Copy number: Unknown
Gene/Insert
  Gene/Insert name: (I) pXYL (J)
  Species: Rhodotorula toruloides
  Insert size (bp): 746
  Cloning method: Unknown
  Sequencing primers: 5′ CCATATCCATCCGGCGTAAT; 3′ CCTGATGAGGTGGTTAGCAT
Terms and licenses: Academic/Nonprofit Terms; Industry Terms: Not Available to Industry
How to cite: (I) pXYL (J) P3 (SBE108) was a gift from Petri-Jaan Lahtvee (Addgene plasmid # 194991 ; http://n2t.net/addgene:194991 ; RRID:Addgene_194991)
